Addgene plasmid #141194: pcDNA4/TO/Strep-HA-ZAKalpha_K45A
Purpose: Expresses kinase-dead Strep-HA-ZAK alpha in mammalian cells, can be used to make inducible cell line
Depositing lab: Simon Bekker-Jensen. Depositing organization: University of Copenhagen. Publication: ZAKalpha Recognizes Stalled Ribosomes through Partially Redundant Sensor Domains. Vind AC, Snieckute G, Blasius M, Tiedje C, Krogh N, Bekker-Jensen DB, Andersen KL, Nordgaard C, Tollenaere MAX, Lund AH, Olsen JV, Nielsen H, Bekker-Jensen S. Mol Cell. 2020 Apr 9. pii: S1097-2765(20)30189-1. doi: 10.1016/j.molcel.2020.03.021. PubMed 32289254.
Backbone
  Vector backbone: pcDNA4/TO
  Backbone manufacturer: Invitrogen
  Backbone size w/o insert (bp): 5078
  Total vector size (bp): 7500
  Modifications to backbone: Strep and HA tags were inserted between HindIII and EcoRV sites
  Vector type: Mammalian Expression
  Selectable markers: Zeocin
Growth in bacteria
  Bacterial resistance: Ampicillin, 100 μg/mL
  Growth temperature: 37°C
  Growth strain: DH5alpha
  Copy number: High Copy
Gene/Insert
  Gene/Insert name: MAP3K20 (alt names: Mitogen-activated protein kinase kinase kinase 20; MLTK; ZAK)
  Species: H. sapiens (human)
  Insert size (bp): 2400
  Mutation: Changed Lysine 45 to Alanine
  Entrez Gene: MAP3K20 (a.k.a. AZK, CNM6, MLK7, MLT, MLTK, MLTKalpha, MLTKbeta, MRK, SFMMP, ZAK, mlklak, pk)
  Promoter: CMV
  Tag / fusion protein: Strep, HA (N terminal on backbone)
  Cloning method: Restriction Enzyme; 5′ cloning site NotI (unknown if destroyed); 3′ cloning site NotI (unknown if destroyed)
  Sequencing primers: 5′ CMV-F; 3′ BHG-Rev
Terms and licenses: Academic/Nonprofit Terms; Industry Terms: Not Available to Industry
How to cite: pcDNA4/TO/Strep-HA-ZAKalpha_K45A was a gift from Simon Bekker-Jensen (Addgene plasmid # 141194 ; http://n2t.net/addgene:141194 ; RRID:Addgene_141194)
