[The description below was written by a language model from this plasmid's Addgene catalogue record and pLannotate feature annotations shown in this document.]
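Description:
pcDNA4/TO/Strep-HA-ZAKalpha_K45A is a mammalian expression plasmid built on the Invitrogen pcDNA4/TO backbone, carrying the human MAP3K20 gene (also known as ZAK or MLTK; alpha isoform) with lysine 45 changed to alanine, a substitution the record describes as producing a kinase-dead protein. It is propagated in E. coli through a high-copy ColE1/pUC-type origin with ampicillin selection via β-lactamase, and it also contains an f1 phage origin. For selection in mammalian cells, an SV40 early promoter drives the Sh ble (BleoR) gene conferring Zeocin resistance, followed by an SV40 polyadenylation signal. The upstream EM7 bacterial promoter allows the same marker to be expressed in bacteria.

The roughly 2.4 kb MAP3K20 coding sequence was inserted at NotI, downstream of Strep and HA tags that had been added to the backbone between the HindIII and EcoRV sites, giving an N-terminally tagged fusion. The annotation detects two Strep-Tag II fragments upstream of the gene. The HA tag is not annotated separately but is listed in the catalogue entry. Transcription is driven by the CMV enhancer and immediate early promoter and terminated by the bGH polyadenylation signal. Short tet operator matches immediately after the CMV promoter reflect the "TO" design: in cells expressing the Tet repressor, transcription is blocked until tetracycline or doxycycline relieves repression, whereas in ordinary cells expression is constitutive. This allows transient expression or generation of stable, inducible cell lines. The construct comes from work on how ZAKalpha senses stalled ribosomes, where it would plausibly serve as a catalytically inactive control that can be affinity-purified or detected through its tags. The sequenced record is about 7.6 kb, close to the catalogued 7.5 kb.
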