Features (pLannotate 1.2.2; 24 found; start..end, strand, type, name):
     28..80      -  misc_feature   bom (fragment): basis of mobility region from pBR322
    235..614     +  enhancer       CMV enhancer: human cytomegalovirus immediate early enhancer
    615..818     +  promoter       CMV promoter: human cytomegalovirus (CMV) immediate early promoter
    820..839     +  promoter       PLtetO-1 promoter (fragment): modified phage lambda PL promoter with tet operator sites (Lutz and Bujard, 1997)
    841..860     +  promoter       PLtetO-1 promoter (fragment): modified phage lambda PL promoter with tet operator sites (Lutz and Bujard, 1997)
    868..901     +  promoter       TRE3GV promoter (fragment): 3rd-generation Tet-responsive promoter that can be activated by binding of Tet-On® 3G, optimized for retroviral and lentiviral vectors
    993..1012    +  CDS            Strep-Tag II (fragment): peptide that binds Strep-Tactin®, an engineered form of streptavidin
   1053..1075    +  CDS            Strep-Tag II (fragment): peptide that binds Strep-Tactin®, an engineered form of streptavidin
   1164..3563    +  CDS            MAP3K20: M3K20_HUMAN - Also known as MLTK, ZAK From Homo sapiens (Human).
   3617..3841    +  polyA_signal   bGH poly(A) signal: bovine growth hormone polyadenylation signal
   3845..3866    +  promoter       SV40 promoter (fragment): SV40 enhancer and early promoter
   3887..4315    +  rep_origin     f1 ori (sequence partly withheld): f1 bacteriophage origin of replication; arrow indicates direction of (+) strand synthesis
   4329..4658    +  promoter       SV40 promoter: SV40 enhancer and early promoter
   4706..4753    +  promoter       EM7 promoter: synthetic bacterial promoter&nbsp
   4772..5146    +  CDS            BleoR: antibiotic-binding protein; Sh ble from Streptoalloteichus hindustanus; confers resistance to bleomycin, phleomycin, and Zeocin™
   5156..5281    +  CDS            ble (fragment): BLE_KLEPN - Experimental evidence at protein level: Swiss-Prot protein existence level 1. Binding protein with a strong affinity to the bleomycin family of antibiotics. Binds to CL990; an antimitotic-antibiotic compound. From Klebsiella pneumoniae.
   5276..5397    +  polyA_signal   SV40 poly(A) signal: SV40 polyadenylation signal
   5470..5486    -  protein_bind   lac operator: The lac repressor binds to the lac operator to inhibit transcription in E. coli. This inhibition can be relieved by adding lactose or isopropyl-β-D-thiogalactopyranoside (IPTG). lac repressor encoded by lacI
   5494..5524    -  promoter       lac promoter: promoter for the E. coli lac operon
   5539..5560    -  protein_bind   CAP binding site: CAP binding activates transcription in the presence of cAMP. E. coli catabolite activator protein
   5573..5665    -  CDS            lacI (fragment): lac repressor; lacI; The lac repressor binds to the lac operator to inhibit transcription in E. coli. This inhibition can be relieved by adding lactose or isopropyl-β-D-thiogalactopyranoside (IPTG).
   5848..6436    -  rep_origin     ori: high-copy-number ColE1/pMB1/pBR322/pUC origin of replication
   6607..7467    -  CDS            AmpR: β-lactamase; bla; confers resistance to ampicillin, carbenicillin, and related antibiotics
   7468..7572    -  promoter       AmpR promoter: bla
>Addgene plasmid #141194 | pcDNA4/TO/Strep-HA-ZAKalpha_K45A | addgene full sequence | sequence record 299516 | Addgene NGS Result
GACGGATCGGGAGATCTCCCGATCCCCTATGGTGCACTCTCAGTACAATCTGCTCTGATGCCGCATAGTT
AAGCCAGTATCTGCTCCCTGCTTGTGTGTTGGAGGTCGCTGAGTAGTGCGCGAGCAAAATTTAAGCTACA
ACAAGGCAAGGCTTGACCGACAATTGCATGAAGAATCTGCTTAGGGTTAGGCGTTTTGCGCTGCTTCGCG
ATGTACGGGCCAGATATACGCGTTGACATTGATTATTGACTAGTTATTAATAGTAATCAATTACGGGGTC
ATTAGTTCATAGCCCATATATGGAGTTCCGCGTTACATAACTTACGGTAAATGGCCCGCCTGGCTGACCG
CCCAACGACCCCCGCCCATTGACGTCAATAATGACGTATGTTCCCATAGTAACGCCAATAGGGACTTTCC
ATTGACGTCAATGGGTGGAGTATTTACGGTAAACTGCCCACTTGGCAGTACATCAAGTGTATCATATGCC
AAGTACGCCCCCTATTGACGTCAATGACGGTAAATGGCCCGCCTGGCATTATGCCCAGTACATGACCTTA
TGGGACTTTCCTACTTGGCAGTACATCTACGTATTAGTCATCGCTATTACCATGGTGATGCGGTTTTGGC
AGTACATCAATGGGCGTGGATAGCGGTTTGACTCACGGGGATTTCCAAGTCTCCACCCCATTGACGTCAA
TGGGAGTTTGTTTTGGCACCAAAATCAACGGGACTTTCCAAAATGTCGTAACAACTCCGCCCCATTGACG
CAAATGGGCGGTAGGCGTGTACGGTGGGAGGTCTATATAAGCAGAGCTCTCCCTATCAGTGATAGAGATC
TCCCTATCAGTGATAGAGATCGTCGACGAGCTCGTTTAGTGAACCGTCAGATCGCCTGGAGACGCCATCC
ACGCTGTTTTGACCTCCATAGAAGACACCGGGACCGATCCAGCCTCCGGACTCTAGCGTTTAAACTTAAG
CTTATGGCTAGCTGGAGCCACCCGCAGTTCGAGAAAGGTGGAGGTTCCGGAGGTGGATCGGGAGGTGGAT
CGTGGAGCCACCCGCAGTTCGAAAAAGGCGCCGAGACCGCGGTCCCGAATTCTTACCCTTATGACGTCCC
CGATTACGCCGCTGCAGCGGATATCCAGCACAGTGGCGGCCGCATGTCGTCTCTCGGTGCCTCCTTTGTG
CAAATTAAATTTGATGACTTGCAGTTTTTTGAAAACTGCGGTGGAGGAAGTTTTGGGAGTGTTTATCGAG
CCAAATGGATATCACAGGACAAGGAGGTGGCTGTCGCGAAGCTCCTCAAAATAGAGAAAGAGGCAGAAAT
ACTCAGTGTCCTCAGTCACAGAAACATCATCCAGTTTTATGGAGTAATTCTTGAACCTCCCAACTATGGC
ATTGTCACAGAATATGCTTCTCTGGGATCACTCTATGATTACATTAACAGTAACAGAAGTGAGGAGATGG
ATATGGATCACATTATGACCTGGGCCACTGATGTAGCCAAAGGAATGCATTATTTACATATGGAGGCTCC
TGTCAAGGTGATTCACAGAGACCTCAAGTCAAGAAACGTTGTTATAGCTGCTGATGGAGTATTGAAGATC
TGTGACTTTGGTGCCTCTCGGTTCCATAACCATACAACACACATGTCCTTGGTTGGAACTTTCCCATGGA
TGGCTCCAGAAGTTATCCAGAGTCTCCCTGTGTCAGAAACTTGTGACACATATTCCTATGGTGTGGTTCT
CTGGGAGATGCTAACAAGGGAGGTCCCCTTTAAAGGTTTGGAAGGATTACAAGTAGCTTGGCTTGTAGTG
GAAAAAAACGAGAGATTAACCATTCCAAGCAGTTGCCCCAGAAGTTTTGCTGAACTGTTACATCAGTGTT
GGGAAGCTGATGCCAAGAAACGGCCATCATTCAAGCAAATCATTTCAATCCTGGAGTCCATGTCAAATGA
CACGAGCCTTCCTGACAAGTGTAACTCATTCCTACACAACAAGGCGGAGTGGAGGTGCGAAATTGAGGCA
ACTCTTGAGAGGCTAAAGAAACTAGAGCGTGATCTCAGCTTTAAGGAGCAGGAGCTTAAAGAACGAGAAA
GACGTTTAAAGATGTGGGAGCAAAAGCTGACAGAGCAGTCCAACACCCCGCTGCTGCCTTCCTTTGAGAT
TGGTGCATGGACGGAAGACGATGTGTATTGTTGGGTTCAGCAGCTCGTCAGAAAAGGTGACTCTTCAGCA
GAGATGAGTGTATATGCAAGCTTGTTTAAAGAAAACAACATTACAGGGAAGCGGCTGCTGCTGCTGGAGG
AAGAAGACCTGAAAGACATGGGCATTGTCTCCAAGGGGCATATCATTCACTTCAAGTCAGCCATTGAGAA
ATTAACCCATGATTACATAAATTTGTTTCACTTCCCACCACTAATTAAGGACTCAGGAGGTGAACCTGAA
GAAAATGAGGAAAAAATAGTGAACCTGGAACTGGTTTTTGGTTTTCACTTGAAACCAGGAACTGGCCCAC
AGGATTGTAAGTGGAAAATGTATATGGAGATGGATGGGGATGAAATTGCAATAACCTACATAAAAGATGT
GACATTCAACACTAACCTACCTGATGCGGAGATTTTAAAGATGACAAAGCCACCATTTGTAATGGAGAAG
TGGATTGTAGGAATAGCAAAAAGTCAGACTGTGGAGTGCACTGTCACATATGAGAGTGATGTTAGAACTC
CAAAAAGCACTAAACATGTCCATTTGATTCAGTGGAGTAGAACAAAACCTCAGGATGAAGTGAAAGCAGT
CCAACTTGCCATTCAGACATTATTCACCAATTCAGATGGCAACCCTGGAAGCAGGTCCGACTCAAGTGCT
GATTGCCAGTGGTTAGATACTCTGAGGATGCGGCAGATTGCATCCAACACTTCTTTACAGCGTTCCCAGA
GCAATCCTATTCTGGGGTCACCGTTCTTCTCACACTTTGATGGCCAGGATTCCTACGCTGCTGCTGTGAG
ACGGCCCCAGGTGCCCATTAAGTATCAACAGATTACACCTGTGAACCAGTCCAGAAGCTCGTCTCCTACT
CAGTATGGACTGACCAAAAACTTCTCTTCCCTACATCTCAACTCTAGGGACAGTGGCTTTTCCAGTGGCA
ATACTGACACCTCTTCAGAGAGGGGTCGATACTCAGACAGAAGCAGGAACAAATATGGACGTGGTAGTAT
ATCACTCAATTCTTCTCCTAGAGGAAGATACAGTGGAAAGAGTCAGCATTCCACTCCTTCAAGAGGAAGA
TACCCTGGAAAGTTCTACAGGGTTTCTCAGTCAGCACTCAATCCTCACCAGTCGCCTGACTTCAAGAGAA
GCCCCAGGGACCTCCACCAACCCAACACCATACCAGGGATGCCTTTGCACCCTGAGACTGACTCAAGAGC
CAGTGAAGAGGACAGCAAAGTCAGCGAAGGGGGCTGGACAAAAGTGGAATACCGGAAAAAGCCCCACAGG
CCATCTCCCGCCAAAACCAATAAAGAGAGAGCCAGAGGGGACCACCGTGGATGGAGAAACTTTTGAGCGG
CCGCTCGAGTCTAGAGGGCCCGTTTAAACCCGCTGATCAGCCTCGACTGTGCCTTCTAGTTGCCAGCCAT
CTGTTGTTTGCCCCTCCCCCGTGCCTTCCTTGACCCTGGAAGGTGCCACTCCCACTGTCCTTTCCTAATA
AAATGAGGAAATTGCATCGCATTGTCTGAGTAGGTGTCATTCTATTCTGGGGGGTGGGGTGGGGCAGGAC
AGCAAGGGGGAGGATTGGGAAGACAATAGCAGGCATGCTGGGGATGCGGTGGGCTCTATGGCTTCTGAGG
CGGAAAGAACCAGCTGGGGCTCTAGGGGGTATCCCC
[124 nt withheld, positions 3887-4010]
C
[91 nt withheld, positions 4012-4102]
A
[49 nt withheld, positions 4104-4152]
CCTTTGACGTTGGAGTCCACGTTCTTT
[37 nt withheld, positions 4180-4216]
ACCCTATCTCGGTCTATTCTTTTGATTTATAAGGGATTTTGCCGATTTCGGCCTATTGGTTAAAAAATGA
GCTGATTTAACAAAAATTTAACGCGAATTAATTCTGTGGAATGTGTGTCAGTTAGGGTGTGGAAAGTCCC
CAGGCTCCCCAGCAGGCAGAAGTATGCAAAGCATGCATCTCAATTAGTCAGCAACCAGGTGTGGAAAGTC
CCCAGGCTCCCCAGCAGGCAGAAGTATGCAAAGCATGCATCTCAATTAGTCAGCAACCATAGTCCCGCCC
CTAACTCCGCCCATCCCGCCCCTAACTCCGCCCAGTTCCGCCCATTCTCCGCCCCATGGCTGACTAATTT
TTTTTATTTATGCAGAGGCCGAGGCCGCCTCTGCCTCTGAGCTATTCCAGAAGTAGTGAGGAGGCTTTTT
TGGAGGCCTAGGCTTTTGCAAAAAGCTCCCGGGAGCTTGTATATCCATTTTCGGATCTGATCAGCACGTG
TTGACAATTAATCATCGGCATAGTATATCGGCATAGTATAATACGACAAGGTGAGGAACTAAACCATGGC
CAAGTTGACCAGTGCCGTTCCGGTGCTCACCGCGCGCGACGTCGCCGGAGCGGTCGAGTTCTGGACCGAC
CGGCTCGGGTTCTCCCGGGACTTCGTGGAGGACGACTTCGCCGGTGTGGTCCGGGACGACGTGACCCTGT
TCATCAGCGCGGTCCAGGACCAGGTGGTGCCGGACAACACCCTGGCCTGGGTGTGGGTGCGCGGCCTGGA
CGAGCTGTACGCCGAGTGGTCGGAGGTCGTGTCCACGAACTTCCGGGACGCCTCCGGGCCGGCCATGACC
GAGATCGGCGAGCAGCCGTGGGGGCGGGAGTTCGCCCTGCGCGACCCGGCCGGCAACTGCGTGCACTTCG
TGGCCGAGGAGCAGGACTGACACGTGCTACGAGATTTCGATTCCACCGCCGCCTTCTATGAAAGGTTGGG
CTTCGGAATCGTTTTCCGGGACGCCGGCTGGATGATCCTCCAGCGCGGGGATCTCATGCTGGAGTTCTTC
GCCCACCCCAACTTGTTTATTGCAGCTTATAATGGTTACAAATAAAGCAATAGCATCACAAATTTCACAA
ATAAAGCATTTTTTTCACTGCATTCTAGTTGTGGTTTGTCCAAACTCATCAATGTATCTTATCATGTCTG
TATACCGTCGACCTCTAGCTAGAGCTTGGCGTAATCATGGTCATAGCTGTTTCCTGTGTGAAATTGTTAT
CCGCTCACAATTCCACACAACATACGAGCCGGAAGCATAAAGTGTAAAGCCTGGGGTGCCTAATGAGTGA
GCTAACTCACATTAATTGCGTTGCGCTCACTGCCCGCTTTCCAGTCGGGAAACCTGTCGTGCCAGCTGCA
TTAATGAATCGGCCAACGCGCGGGGAGAGGCGGTTTGCGTATTGGGCGCTCTTCCGCTTCCTCGCTCACT
GACTCGCTGCGCTCGGTCGTTCGGCTGCGGCGAGCGGTATCAGCTCACTCAAAGGCGGTAATACGGTTAT
CCACAGAATCAGGGGATAACGCAGGAAAGAACATGTGAGCAAAAGGCCAGCAAAAGGCCAGGAACCGTAA
AAAGGCCGCGTTGCTGGCGTTTTTCCATAGGCTCCGCCCCCCTGACGAGCATCACAAAAATCGACGCTCA
AGTCAGAGGTGGCGAAACCCGACAGGACTATAAAGATACCAGGCGTTTCCCCCTGGAAGCTCCCTCGTGC
GCTCTCCTGTTCCGACCCTGCCGCTTACCGGATACCTGTCCGCCTTTCTCCCTTCGGGAAGCGTGGCGCT
TTCTCATAGCTCACGCTGTAGGTATCTCAGTTCGGTGTAGGTCGTTCGCTCCAAGCTGGGCTGTGTGCAC
GAACCCCCCGTTCAGCCCGACCGCTGCGCCTTATCCGGTAACTATCGTCTTGAGTCCAACCCGGTAAGAC
ACGACTTATCGCCACTGGCAGCAGCCACTGGTAACAGGATTAGCAGAGCGAGGTATGTAGGCGGTGCTAC
AGAGTTCTTGAAGTGGTGGCCTAACTACGGCTACACTAGAAGAACAGTATTTGGTATCTGCGCTCTGCTG
AAGCCAGTTACCTTCGGAAAAAGAGTTGGTAGCTCTTGATCCGGCAAACAAACCACCGCTGGTAGCGGTG
GTTTTTTTGTTTGCAAGCAGCAGATTACGCGCAGAAAAAAAGGATCTCAAGAAGATCCTTTGATCTTTTC
TACGGGGTCTGACGCTCAGTGGAACGAAAACTCACGTTAAGGGATTTTGGTCATGAGATTATCAAAAAGG
ATCTTCACCTAGATCCTTTTAAATTAAAAATGAAGTTTTAAATCAATCTAAAGTATATATGAGTAAACTT
GGTCTGACAGTTACCAATGCTTAATCAGTGAGGCACCTATCTCAGCGATCTGTCTATTTCGTTCATCCAT
AGTTGCCTGACTCCCCGTCGTGTAGATAACTACGATACGGGAGGGCTTACCATCTGGCCCCAGTGCTGCA
ATGATACCGCGAGACCCACGCTCACCGGCTCCAGATTTATCAGCAATAAACCAGCCAGCCGGAAGGGCCG
AGCGCAGAAGTGGTCCTGCAACTTTATCCGCCTCCATCCAGTCTATTAATTGTTGCCGGGAAGCTAGAGT
AAGTAGTTCGCCAGTTAATAGTTTGCGCAACGTTGTTGCCATTGCTACAGGCATCGTGGTGTCACGCTCG
TCGTTTGGTATGGCTTCATTCAGCTCCGGTTCCCAACGATCAAGGCGAGTTACATGATCCCCCATGTTGT
GCAAAAAAGCGGTTAGCTCCTTCGGTCCTCCGATCGTTGTCAGAAGTAAGTTGGCCGCAGTGTTATCACT
CATGGTTATGGCAGCACTGCATAATTCTCTTACTGTCATGCCATCCGTAAGATGCTTTTCTGTGACTGGT
GAGTACTCAACCAAGTCATTCTGAGAATAGTGTATGCGGCGACCGAGTTGCTCTTGCCCGGCGTCAATAC
GGGATAATACCGCGCCACATAGCAGAACTTTAAAAGTGCTCATCATTGGAAAACGTTCTTCGGGGCGAAA
ACTCTCAAGGATCTTACCGCTGTTGAGATCCAGTTCGATGTAACCCACTCGTGCACCCAACTGATCTTCA
GCATCTTTTACTTTCACCAGCGTTTCTGGGTGAGCAAAAACAGGAAGGCAAAATGCCGCAAAAAAGGGAA
TAAGGGCGACACGGAAATGTTGAATACTCATACTCTTCCTTTTTCAATATTATTGAAGCATTTATCAGGG
TTATTGTCTCATGAGCGGATACATATTTGAATGTATTTAGAAAAATAAACAAATAGGGGTTCCGCGCACA
TTTCCCCGAAAAGTGCCACCTGACGTC
